Addgene plasmid #161295: pDONR221-SLC39A12_STOP
Purpose: Gateway entry clone with codon-optimized ORF sequence for subcloning into custom expression vectors. Contains a STOP codon at the end of the codon-optimized ORF sequence.
Depositing lab: RESOLUTE Consortium & Giulio Superti-Furga. Depositing organization: CeMM Research Center for Molecular Medicine. Publication: The RESOLUTE consortium: unlocking SLC transporters for drug discovery. Superti-Furga G, Lackner D, Wiedmer T, Ingles-Prieto A, Barbosa B, Girardi E, Goldmann U, Gurtl B, Klavins K, Klimek C, Lindinger S, Lineiro-Retes E, Muller AC, Onstein S, Redinger G, Reil D, Sedlyarov V, Wolf G, Crawford M, Everley R, ... Steppan CM. Nat Rev Drug Discov. 2020 Jul;19(7):429-430. doi: 10.1038/d41573-020-00056-6. PubMed 32265506.
Backbone
  Vector backbone: pDONR221
  Backbone manufacturer: ThermoFisher Scientific
  Backbone size w/o insert (bp): 2550
  Vector type: Mammalian Expression
Growth in bacteria
  Bacterial resistance: Kanamycin, 50 μg/mL
  Growth temperature: 37°C
  Growth strain: NEB Stable
  Copy number: High Copy
Gene/Insert
  Gene/Insert name: SLC39A12 (alt name: FLJ30499)
  Species: H. sapiens (human)
  Insert size (bp): 2076
  Entrez Gene: SLC39A12 (a.k.a. LZT-Hs8, ZIP-12, bA570F3.1)
  Cloning method: Gateway Cloning
  Sequencing primers: 5′ M13-fwd; 3′ M13-rev
Terms and licenses: Academic/Nonprofit Terms; Industry Terms
Depositor comments: This plasmid contains a STOP codon at the end of the codon-optimized ORF. For the version of this plasmid that does not contain a STOP codon, please see Addgene plasmid 132129 For more information on the full Resolute plasmid collection, please see www.addgene.org/depositor-collections/re-solute/. Please provide your feedback on this plasmid to the RESOLUTE consortium by filling out their RESOLUTE repository feedback form: https://forms.office.com/Pages/ResponsePage.aspx?id=0e05yklzmkS7rjFGQL4N7z4feCLQvEJAmVcOCM_u885UN1JJRko0Ukg4TVQwNTZLOUxPQVJWT1NHUCQlQCN0PWcu
How to cite: pDONR221-SLC39A12_STOP was a gift from RESOLUTE Consortium & Giulio Superti-Furga (Addgene plasmid # 161295 ; http://n2t.net/addgene:161295 ; RRID:Addgene_161295)
