[The description below was written by a language model from this plasmid's Addgene catalogue record and pLannotate feature annotations shown in this document.]
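Description:
pDONR221-SLC39A12_STOP is a Gateway entry clone built on the pDONR221 backbone, carrying a codon-optimized open reading frame for human SLC39A12 (also known as ZIP12), a solute carrier annotated as a putative zinc-influx transporter. The sequenced plasmid is about 4.6 kb. It replicates in E. coli from a high-copy ColE1/pUC-type origin and is selected with kanamycin through an aminoglycoside phosphotransferase (KanR) gene. Although the catalogue lists the vector type as mammalian expression, the feature table shows no eukaryotic promoter or polyadenylation signal around the insert, so the plasmid itself serves as a shuttle for the ORF rather than as an expression vector.

The roughly 2.1 kb ORF sits between attL1 and attL2 sites, the recombination sequences recognised in the Gateway LR reaction. This allows directional, in-frame transfer of the coding sequence into any attR-containing destination vector chosen by the user, which then supplies the promoter, tags and selection appropriate to the host system. This version retains a stop codon at the end of the ORF, so it suits expression of the untagged protein or N-terminal fusions. A sibling clone without the stop codon exists for C-terminal tagging. Other backbone elements include rrnB T1 and T2 transcription terminators upstream of attL1, which insulate the insert from read-through transcription, a T7 promoter next to attL2 oriented towards the insert, and short remnant fragments of lacI and lacZα. M13 forward and reverse primer sites flank the cassette for sequence verification. The plasmid belongs to a consortium collection of SLC transporter clones assembled to support transporter research and drug discovery.
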