Features (pLannotate 1.2.2; 10 found; start..end, strand, type, name):
      1..100     +  protein_bind   attL1: mutant version of attL; recombination site for the Gateway® LR reaction LR Clonase™
    106..2178    +  CDS            SLC39A12: S39AC_HUMAN - Also known as ZIP12. Experimental evidence at transcript level: Swiss-Prot protein existence level 2. Acts as a zinc-influx transporter (Potential). May be partly involved in the outbreak of schizophrenia. From Homo sapiens (Human).
   2183..2282    -  protein_bind   attL2: mutant version of attL; recombination site for the Gateway® LR reaction LR Clonase™
   2300..2318    -  promoter       T7 promoter: promoter for bacteriophage T7 RNA polymerase
   2452..3261    +  CDS            KanR: aminoglycoside phosphotransferase; aph(3')-Ia; confers resistance to kanamycin in bacteria or G418 (Geneticin®) in eukaryotes
   3408..3996    +  rep_origin     ori: high-copy-number ColE1/pMB1/pBR322/pUC origin of replication
   4179..4271    +  CDS            lacI (fragment): lac repressor; lacI; The lac repressor binds to the lac operator to inhibit transcription in E. coli. This inhibition can be relieved by adding lactose or isopropyl-β-D-thiogalactopyranoside (IPTG).
   4326..4353    -  terminator     rrnB T2 terminator: transcription terminator T2 from the E. coli rrnB gene
   4485..4528    +  terminator     rrnB T1 terminator: Escherichia coli rrnB; transcription terminator T1 from the E. coli rrnB gene
   4575..4611    -  CDS            lacZα (fragment): LacZα fragment of β-galactosidase; lacZ fragment
>Addgene plasmid #161295 | pDONR221-SLC39A12_STOP | addgene full sequence | sequence record 369874 | Addgene NGS Result
CAAATAATGATTTTATTTTGACTGATAGTGACCTGTTCGTTGCAACACATTGATGAGCAATGCTTTTTTA
TAATGCCAACTTTGTACAAAAAAGCAGGCTCCACCATGTGCTTCCGCACCAAGCTGAGCGTGTCCTGGGT
GCCTCTGTTCCTGCTGCTGTCTCGGGTGTTTAGCACAGAGACCGACAAGCCATCTGCCCAGGATTCTCGC
AGCAGGGGAAGCTCCGGACAGCCTGCAGACCTGCTGCAGGTGCTGAGCGCCGGCGATCACCCACCTCACA
ACCACTCCCGCTCTCTGATCAAGACCCTGCTGGAGAAGACAGGCTGCCCTCGGAGAAGGAACGGCATGCA
GGGCGACTGCAACCTGTGCTTCGAGCCAGATGCACTGCTGCTGATCGCAGGAGGCAATTTTGAGGACCAG
CTGAGGGAGGAGGTGGTGCAGCGGGTGTCCCTGCTGCTGCTGTACTATATCATCCACCAGGAGGAGATCT
GTTCTAGCAAGCTGAACATGTCTAATAAGGAGTACAAGTTCTATCTGCACTCTCTGCTGAGCCTGAGACA
GGACGAGGATTCCTCTTTTCTGAGCCAGAACGAGACCGAGGACATCCTGGCCTTCACCAGGCAGTACTTT
GATACAAGCCAGTCCCAGTGCATGGAGACAAAGACCCTGCAGAAGAAGAGCGGAATCGTGAGCTCCGAGG
GAGCAAACGAGTCCACCCTGCCACAGCTGGCCGCCATGATCATCACACTGTCCCTGCAGGGCGTGTGCCT
GGGACAGGGAAATCTGCCTTCTCCAGACTACTTCACCGAGTATATCTTTTCTAGCCTGAACAGAACAAAT
ACCCTGAGGCTGAGCGAGCTGGATCAGCTGCTGAACACACTGTGGACCAGATCCACATGCATCAAGAATG
AGAAGATCCACCAGTTCCAGAGGAAGCAGAACAATATCATCACCCACGACCAGGATTACAGCAATTTTTC
CTCTAGCATGGAGAAGGAGTCTGAGGACGGCCCCGTGAGCTGGGATCAGACATGTTTCTCCGCCAGACAG
CTGGTGGAGATCTTTCTGCAGAAGGGCCTGTCCCTGATCTCTAAGGAGGACTTCAAGCAGATGAGCCCAG
GCATCATCCAGCAGCTGCTGTCTTGCAGCTGTCACCTGCCCAAGGATCAGCAGGCCAAGCTGCCACCCAC
CACACTGGAGAAGTACGGCTATTCTACCGTGGCCGTGACCCTGCTGACACTGGGCAGCATGCTGGGCACA
GCCCTGGTGCTGTTCCACTCCTGCGAGGAGAACTATAGGCTGATCCTGCAGCTGTTTGTGGGACTGGCAG
TGGGCACCCTGAGCGGCGACGCACTGCTGCACCTGATCCCTCAGGTGCTGGGACTGCACAAGCAGGAGGC
ACCAGAGTTCGGCCACTTTCACGAGTCCAAGGGCCACATCTGGAAGCTGATGGGCCTGATCGGCGGCATC
CACGGCTTCTTTCTGATCGAGAAGTGTTTCATCCTGCTGGTGTCCCCCAACGATAAGCAGGGCCTGTCTC
TGGTGAATGGACACGTGGGACACTCCCACCACCTGGCCCTGAATAGCGAGCTGTCCGACCAGGCAGGAAG
GGGCAAGTCCGCCTCTACCATCCAGCTGAAGTCCCCCGAGGATTCTCAGGCCGCCGAGATGCCTATCGGC
AGCATGACAGCCTCCAACCGGAAGTGCAAGGCCATCTCTCTGCTGGCCATCATGATCCTGGTGGGCGACA
GCCTGCACAATTTCGCAGATGGACTGGCAATCGGAGCAGCCTTTTCCTCTAGCTCCGAGAGCGGCGTGAC
CACAACCATCGCCATCCTGTGCCACGAGATCCCCCACGAGATGGGCGACTTTGCCGTGCTGCTGTCTAGC
GGCCTGTCCATGAAGACCGCCATCCTGATGAACTTCATCTCCTCTCTGACAGCCTTTATGGGCCTGTACA
TCGGACTGAGCGTGTCCGCCGACCCTTGCGTGCAGGATTGGATCTTCACAGTGACCGCCGGCATGTTTCT
GTATCTGAGCCTGGTGGAGATGCTGCCAGAGATGACCCACGTGCAGACACAGCGGCCCTGGATGATGTTC
CTGCTGCAGAACTTTGGCCTGATCCTGGGATGGCTGTCCCTGCTGCTGCTGGCCATCTATGAGCAGAATA
TCAAGATCTAAGACCCAGCTTTCTTGTACAAAGTTGGCATTATAAGAAAGCATTGCTTATCAATTTGTTG
CAACGAACAGGTCACTATCAGTCAAAATAAAATCATTATTTGCCATCCAGCTGATATCCCCTATAGTGAG
TCGTATTACATGGTCATAGCTGTTTCCTGGCAGCTCTGGCCCGTGTCTCAAAATCTCTGATGTTACATTG
CACAAGATAAAAATATATCATCATGAACAATAAAACTGTCTGCTTACATAAACAGTAATACAAGGGGTGT
TATGAGCCATATTCAACGGGAAACGTCGAGGCCGCGATTAAATTCCAACATGGATGCTGATTTATATGGG
TATAAATGGGCTCGCGATAATGTCGGGCAATCAGGTGCGACAATCTATCGCTTGTATGGGAAGCCCGATG
CGCCAGAGTTGTTTCTGAAACATGGCAAAGGTAGCGTTGCCAATGATGTTACAGATGAGATGGTCAGACT
AAACTGGCTGACGGAATTTATGCCTCTTCCGACCATCAAGCATTTTATCCGTACTCCTGATGATGCATGG
TTACTCACCACTGCGATCCCCGGAAAAACAGCATTCCAGGTATTAGAAGAATATCCTGATTCAGGTGAAA
ATATTGTTGATGCGCTGGCAGTGTTCCTGCGCCGGTTGCATTCGATTCCTGTTTGTAATTGTCCTTTTAA
CAGCGATCGCGTATTTCGTCTCGCTCAGGCGCAATCACGAATGAATAACGGTTTGGTTGATGCGAGTGAT
TTTGATGACGAGCGTAATGGCTGGCCTGTTGAACAAGTCTGGAAAGAAATGCATAAACTTTTGCCATTCT
CACCGGATTCAGTCGTCACTCATGGTGATTTCTCACTTGATAACCTTATTTTTGACGAGGGGAAATTAAT
AGGTTGTATTGATGTTGGACGAGTCGGAATCGCAGACCGATACCAGGATCTTGCCATCCTATGGAACTGC
CTCGGTGAGTTTTCTCCTTCATTACAGAAACGGCTTTTTCAAAAATATGGTATTGATAATCCTGATATGA
ATAAATTGCAGTTTCATTTGATGCTCGATGAGTTTTTCTAATCAGAATTGGTTAATTGGTTGTAACACTG
GCAGAGCATTACGCTGACTTGACGGGACGGCGCAAGCTCATGACCAAAATCCCTTAACGTGAGTTACGCG
TCGTTCCACTGAGCGTCAGACCCCGTAGAAAAGATCAAAGGATCTTCTTGAGATCCTTTTTTTCTGCGCG
TAATCTGCTGCTTGCAAACAAAAAAACCACCGCTACCAGCGGTGGTTTGTTTGCCGGATCAAGAGCTACC
AACTCTTTTTCCGAAGGTAACTGGCTTCAGCAGAGCGCAGATACCAAATACTGTTCTTCTAGTGTAGCCG
TAGTTAGGCCACCACTTCAAGAACTCTGTAGCACCGCCTACATACCTCGCTCTGCTAATCCTGTTACCAG
TGGCTGCTGCCAGTGGCGATAAGTCGTGTCTTACCGGGTTGGACTCAAGACGATAGTTACCGGATAAGGC
GCAGCGGTCGGGCTGAACGGGGGGTTCGTGCACACAGCCCAGCTTGGAGCGAACGACCTACACCGAACTG
AGATACCTACAGCGTGAGCTATGAGAAAGCGCCACGCTTCCCGAAGGGAGAAAGGCGGACAGGTATCCGG
TAAGCGGCAGGGTCGGAACAGGAGAGCGCACGAGGGAGCTTCCAGGGGGAAACGCCTGGTATCTTTATAG
TCCTGTCGGGTTTCGCCACCTCTGACTTGAGCGTCGATTTTTGTGATGCTCGTCAGGGGGGCGGAGCCTA
TGGAAAAACGCCAGCAACGCGGCCTTTTTACGGTTCCTGGCCTTTTGCTGGCCTTTTGCTCACATGTTCT
TTCCTGCGTTATCCCCTGATTCTGTGGATAACCGTATTACCGCCTTTGAGTGAGCTGATACCGCTCGCCG
CAGCCGAACGACCGAGCGCAGCGAGTCAGTGAGCGAGGAAGCGGAAGAGCGCCCAATACGCAAACCGCCT
CTCCCCGCGCGTTGGCCGATTCATTAATGCAGCTGGCACGACAGGTTTCCCGACTGGAAAGCGGGCAGTG
AGCGCAACGCAATTAATACGCGTACCGCTAGCCAGGAAGAGTTTGTAGAAACGCAAAAAGGCCATCCGTC
AGGATGGCCTTCTGCTTAGTTTGATGCCTGGCAGTTTATGGCGGGCGTCCTGCCCGCCACCCTCCGGGCC
GTTGCTTCACAACGTTCAAATCCGCTCCCGGCGGATTTGTCCTACTCAGGAGAGCGTTCACCGACAAACA
ACAGATAAAACGAAAGGCCCAGTCTTCCGACTGAGCCTTTCGTTTTATTTGATGCCTGGCAGTTCCCTAC
TCTCGCGTTAACGCTAGCATGGATGTTTTCCCAGTCACGACGTTGTAAAACGACGGCCAGTCTTAAGCTC
GGGCCC
