>Addgene plasmid #161295 | pDONR221-SLC39A12_STOP | depositor partial sequence | sequence record 312525 | Codon-optimized ORF of SLC39A12
ATGTGCTTCCGCACCAAGCTGAGCGTGTCCTGGGTGCCTCTGTTCCTGCTGCTGTCTCGGGTGTTTAGCA
CAGAGACCGACAAGCCATCTGCCCAGGATTCTCGCAGCAGGGGAAGCTCCGGACAGCCTGCAGACCTGCT
GCAGGTGCTGAGCGCCGGCGATCACCCACCTCACAACCACTCCCGCTCTCTGATCAAGACCCTGCTGGAG
AAGACAGGCTGCCCTCGGAGAAGGAACGGCATGCAGGGCGACTGCAACCTGTGCTTCGAGCCAGATGCAC
TGCTGCTGATCGCAGGAGGCAATTTTGAGGACCAGCTGAGGGAGGAGGTGGTGCAGCGGGTGTCCCTGCT
GCTGCTGTACTATATCATCCACCAGGAGGAGATCTGTTCTAGCAAGCTGAACATGTCTAATAAGGAGTAC
AAGTTCTATCTGCACTCTCTGCTGAGCCTGAGACAGGACGAGGATTCCTCTTTTCTGAGCCAGAACGAGA
CCGAGGACATCCTGGCCTTCACCAGGCAGTACTTTGATACAAGCCAGTCCCAGTGCATGGAGACAAAGAC
CCTGCAGAAGAAGAGCGGAATCGTGAGCTCCGAGGGAGCAAACGAGTCCACCCTGCCACAGCTGGCCGCC
ATGATCATCACACTGTCCCTGCAGGGCGTGTGCCTGGGACAGGGAAATCTGCCTTCTCCAGACTACTTCA
CCGAGTATATCTTTTCTAGCCTGAACAGAACAAATACCCTGAGGCTGAGCGAGCTGGATCAGCTGCTGAA
CACACTGTGGACCAGATCCACATGCATCAAGAATGAGAAGATCCACCAGTTCCAGAGGAAGCAGAACAAT
ATCATCACCCACGACCAGGATTACAGCAATTTTTCCTCTAGCATGGAGAAGGAGTCTGAGGACGGCCCCG
TGAGCTGGGATCAGACATGTTTCTCCGCCAGACAGCTGGTGGAGATCTTTCTGCAGAAGGGCCTGTCCCT
GATCTCTAAGGAGGACTTCAAGCAGATGAGCCCAGGCATCATCCAGCAGCTGCTGTCTTGCAGCTGTCAC
CTGCCCAAGGATCAGCAGGCCAAGCTGCCACCCACCACACTGGAGAAGTACGGCTATTCTACCGTGGCCG
TGACCCTGCTGACACTGGGCAGCATGCTGGGCACAGCCCTGGTGCTGTTCCACTCCTGCGAGGAGAACTA
TAGGCTGATCCTGCAGCTGTTTGTGGGACTGGCAGTGGGCACCCTGAGCGGCGACGCACTGCTGCACCTG
ATCCCTCAGGTGCTGGGACTGCACAAGCAGGAGGCACCAGAGTTCGGCCACTTTCACGAGTCCAAGGGCC
ACATCTGGAAGCTGATGGGCCTGATCGGCGGCATCCACGGCTTCTTTCTGATCGAGAAGTGTTTCATCCT
GCTGGTGTCCCCCAACGATAAGCAGGGCCTGTCTCTGGTGAATGGACACGTGGGACACTCCCACCACCTG
GCCCTGAATAGCGAGCTGTCCGACCAGGCAGGAAGGGGCAAGTCCGCCTCTACCATCCAGCTGAAGTCCC
CCGAGGATTCTCAGGCCGCCGAGATGCCTATCGGCAGCATGACAGCCTCCAACCGGAAGTGCAAGGCCAT
CTCTCTGCTGGCCATCATGATCCTGGTGGGCGACAGCCTGCACAATTTCGCAGATGGACTGGCAATCGGA
GCAGCCTTTTCCTCTAGCTCCGAGAGCGGCGTGACCACAACCATCGCCATCCTGTGCCACGAGATCCCCC
ACGAGATGGGCGACTTTGCCGTGCTGCTGTCTAGCGGCCTGTCCATGAAGACCGCCATCCTGATGAACTT
CATCTCCTCTCTGACAGCCTTTATGGGCCTGTACATCGGACTGAGCGTGTCCGCCGACCCTTGCGTGCAG
GATTGGATCTTCACAGTGACCGCCGGCATGTTTCTGTATCTGAGCCTGGTGGAGATGCTGCCAGAGATGA
CCCACGTGCAGACACAGCGGCCCTGGATGATGTTCCTGCTGCAGAACTTTGGCCTGATCCTGGGATGGCT
GTCCCTGCTGCTGCTGGCCATCTATGAGCAGAATATCAAGATCTAA
